Addgene plasmid #75147: His-FGE
Purpose: Expression vector for His(6) tagged Formylglycine Generating Enzyme (FGE) in bacterial host.
Depositing lab: Richard Fishel. Depositing organization: Ohio State University. Publication: An Efficient Site-Specific Method for Irreversible Covalent Labeling of Proteins with a Fluorophore. Liu J, Hanne J, Britton BM, Shoffner M, Albers AE, Bennett J, Zatezalo R, Barfield R, Rabuka D, Lee JB, Fishel R. Sci Rep. 2015 Nov 19;5:16883. doi: 10.1038/srep16883. PubMed 26582263.
Backbone
  Vector backbone: pET14b
  Backbone manufacturer: Novagen
  Backbone size w/o insert (bp): 4671
  Total vector size (bp): 5568
  Modifications to backbone: N/A
  Vector type: Bacterial Expression
Growth in bacteria
  Bacterial resistance: Ampicillin, 100 μg/mL
  Growth temperature: 37°C
  Growth strain: DH5alpha
  Copy number: High Copy
Gene/Insert
  Gene/Insert name: FGE (alt names: Formylglycine Generating Enzyme; MtFGE; Mycobacterium tuberculosis FGE)
  Species: Mycobacterium tuberculosis
  Insert size (bp): 954
  Mutation: N/A
  GenBank ID: NP_215226
  Promoter: T7
  Tag / fusion protein: Histidine tag (N terminal on insert); Thrombin (N terminal on insert)
  Cloning method: Restriction Enzyme; 5′ cloning site XbaI (not destroyed); 3′ cloning site XhoI (not destroyed)
  Sequencing primers: 5′ TAATACGACTCACTATAGG
Terms and licenses: Academic/Nonprofit Terms; Industry Terms: Not Available to Industry
How to cite: His-FGE was a gift from Richard Fishel (Addgene plasmid # 75147 ; http://n2t.net/addgene:75147 ; RRID:Addgene_75147)
