[The description below was written by a language model from this plasmid's Addgene catalogue record.]
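Description:
His-FGE is a bacterial expression plasmid built on the Novagen pET14b backbone, carrying the formylglycine generating enzyme (FGE) from Mycobacterium tuberculosis. The total construct is recorded as 5568 bp, with a 954 bp insert placed between XbaI and XhoI sites, both of which were retained. It is propagated as a high-copy plasmid under ampicillin selection. The record lists a standard cloning strain for maintenance. Because transcription is driven by a T7 promoter, protein production would require a host that supplies T7 RNA polymerase, although the record does not name a specific expression strain.

The FGE open reading frame is unmutated and carries an N-terminal hexahistidine tag followed by a thrombin recognition site. This arrangement allows the enzyme to be captured by immobilised metal affinity chromatography, and the tag can be removed by proteolysis afterwards if desired. FGE converts the cysteine within a short consensus motif (the so-called aldehyde tag) into formylglycine, creating a bio-orthogonal aldehyde group on a target protein. That aldehyde can then be reacted with suitable aldehyde-reactive probes.

In line with the associated publication on irreversible, site-specific covalent labelling of proteins with a fluorophore, the plasmid serves as a source of recombinant His-tagged FGE for this kind of labelling. No feature table accompanies the record, so details such as the origin of replication, terminator and exact tag junctions are inferred only from the named backbone and are not individually documented.
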