>Addgene plasmid #75147 | His-FGE | depositor partial sequence | sequence record 142099 | Whole gene via T7 primer.
ACTTTAAGAAGGAGATATACCATGGGCAGCAGCCATCATCATCATCATCACAGCAGCGGCCTGGTGCCGC
GCGGCAGCCATATGCTGACCGAGTTGGTTGACCTGCCCGGCGGATCGTTCCGCATGGGCTCGACGCGCTT
CTACCCCGAAGAAGCGCCGATTCATACCGTGACCGTGCGCGCCTTTGCGGTAGAGCGACACCCGGTGACC
AACGCGCAATTTGCCGAATTCGTCTCCGCGACAGGCTATGTGACGGTTGCAGAACAACCCCTTGACCCCG
GGCTCTACCCAGGAGTGGACGCAGCAGACCTGTGTCCCGGTGCGATGGTGTTTTGTCCGACGGCCGGGCC
GGTCGACCTGCGTGACTGGCGGCAATGGTGGGACTGGGTACCTGGCGCCTGCTGGCGCCATCCGTTTGGC
CGGGACAGCGATATCGCCGACCGAGCCGGCCACCCGGTCGTACAGGTGGCCTATCCGGACGCCGTGGCCT
ACGCACGATGGGCTGGTCGACGCCTACCGACCGAGGCCGAGTGGGAGTACGCGGCCCGTGGCGGAACCAC
GGCAACCTATGCGTGGGGCGACCAGGAGAAGCCGGGGGGCATGCTCATGGCGAACACCTGGCAGGGCCGG
TTTCCTTACCGCAACGACGGTGCATTGGGCTGGGTGGGAACCTCCCCGGTGGGCAGGTTTCCGGCCAACG
GGTTTGGCTTGCTCGACATGATCGGAAACGTTTGGGAGTGGACCACCACCGAGTTCTATCCACACCATCG
CATCGATCCACCCTCGACGGCCTGCTGCGCACCGGTCAAGCTCGCTACAGCCGCCGACCCGACGATCAGC
CAGACCCTCAAGGGCGGCTCGCACCTGTGCGCGCCGGAGTACTGCCACCGCTACCGCCCGGCGGCGCGCT
CGCCGCAGTCGCAGGACACCGCGACCACCCATATCGGGTTCCGGTGCGTGGCCGACCCGGTGTCCGGGTA
GCTCGAGGATCCGGCTGCTAACAAAGCCCGAAAG
