>Addgene plasmid #75147 | His-FGE | addgene partial sequence | sequence record 146989 | T7 5'-TAATACGACTCACTATAGGG-3'
ACTTTAAGAAGGAGATATACCATGGGCAGCAGCCATCATCATCATCATCACAGCAGCGGCCTGGTGCCGC
GCGGCAGCCATATGCTGACCGAGTTGGTTGACCTGCCCGGCGGATCGTTCCGCATGGGCTCGACGCGCTT
CTACCCCGAAGAAGCGCCGATTCATACCGTGACCGTGCGCGCCTTTGCGGTAGAGCGACACCCGGTGACC
AACGCGCAATTTGCCGAATTCGTCTCCGCGACAGGCTATGTGACGGTTGCAGAACAACCCCTTGACCCCG
GGCTCTACCCAGGAGTGGACGCAGCAGACCTGTGTCCCGGTGCGATGGTGTTTTGTCCGACGGCCGGGCC
GGTCGACCTGCGTGACTGGCGGCAATGGTGGGACTGGGTACCTGGCGCCTGCTGGCGCCATCCGTTTGGC
CGGGACAGCGATATCGCCGACCGAGCCGGCCACCCGGTCGTACAGGTGGCCTATCCGGACGCCGTGGCCT
ACGCACGATGGGCTGGTCGACGCCTACCGACCGAGGCCGAGTGGGAGTACGCGGCCCGTGGCGGAACCAC
GGCAACCTATGCGTGGGGCGACCAGGAGAAGCCGGGGGGCATGCTCATGGCGAACACCTGGCAGGGCCGG
TTTCCTTACCGCAACGACGGTGCATTGGGCTGGGTGGGAACCTCCCCGGTGGGCAGGTTTCCGGCCAACG
GGTTTGGCTTGCTCGACATGATCGGAAACGTTTGGGAGTGGACCACCACCGAGTTCTATCCACACCATCG
CATCGATCCACC
