>Addgene plasmid #75147 | His-FGE | addgene partial sequence | sequence record 147703 | T7term 5'-GCTAGTTATTGCTCAGCGG-3'
AGCAGCCGGATCCTCGAGCTACCCGGACACCGGGTCGGCCACGCACCGGAACCCGATATGGGTGGTCGCG
GTGTCCTGCGACTGCGGCGAGCGCGCCGCCGGGCGGTAGCGGTGGCAGTACTCCGGCGCGCACAGGTGCG
AGCCGCCCTTGAGGGTCTGGCTGATCGTCGGGTCGGCGGCTGTAGCGAGCTTGACCGGTGCGCAGCAGGC
CGTCGAGGGTGGATCGATGCGATGGTGTGGATAGAACTCGGTGGTGGTCCACTCCCAAACGTTTCCGATC
ATGTCGAGCAAGCCAAACCCGTTGGCCGGAAACCTGCCCACCGGGGAGGTTCCCACCCAGCCCAATGCAC
CGTCGTTGCGGTAAGGAAACCGGCCCTGCCAGGTGTTCGCCATGAGCATGCCCCCCGGCTTCTCCTGGTC
GCCCCACGCATAGGTTGCCGTGGTTCCGCCACGGGCCGCGTACTCCCACTCGGCCTCGGTCGGTAGGCGT
CGACCAGCCCATCGTGCGTAGGCCACGGCGTCCGGATAGGCCACCTGTACGACCGGGTGGCCGGCTCGGT
CGGCGATATCGCTGTCCCGGCCAAACGGATGGCGCCAGCAGGCGCCAGGTACCCAGTCCCACCATTGCCG
CCAGTCACGCAGGTCGACCGGCCCGGCCGTCGGACAAAACACCATCGCACCGGGACACAGGTCTGCTGCG
TCCACTCCTGGGTAGAGCCCGGGGTCAAGGGGTTGTTCTGCAACCGTCACATAGCCTGTCGCGGAGACGA
ATTCGGCAAATTGCGCGTTGGTCACCGGGTGTCGCTCTACCGCAAAGGCGCGCACGGTCACGGTATGA
